Addgene plasmid #231334: pNDGG013
Purpose: (Empty Backbone) BEVA Golden Gate cloning vector; Narrow host range plasmid with FRT site. L1-p15A-Gm-FRT-ELT4; GG assembly from pNDGG021, pOGG009, pNDGG006, pNDGG009, pOGG014. NmR.
Depositing lab: Barney Geddes. Depositing organization: North Dakota State University. Publication: BEVA2.0: modular assembly of golden gate-compatible vectors with expanded utility for genetic engineering. Geddes BA, Williamson R, Schumacher J, Ardi A, Levin G, Cervenka E, Huang R, diCenzo G. Can J Microbiol. 2025 Jan 1;71:1-13. doi: 10.1139/cjm-2024-0246. PubMed 39919271.
Backbone
  Vector backbone: NA
  Vector type: Bacterial Expression
Growth in bacteria
  Bacterial resistance: Kanamycin, 50 μg/mL
  Growth temperature: 37°C
  Growth strain: DH5alpha
  Copy number: High Copy
Gene/Insert
  Gene/Insert name: None
Terms and licenses: Academic/Nonprofit Terms; Industry Terms: Not Available to Industry
How to cite: pNDGG013 was a gift from Barney Geddes (Addgene plasmid # 231334 ; http://n2t.net/addgene:231334 ; RRID:Addgene_231334)
