[The description below was written by a language model from this plasmid's Addgene catalogue record and pLannotate feature annotations shown in this document.]
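Description:
pNDGG013 is an empty Golden Gate cloning vector from the BEVA (Bacterial Expression Vector Archive) modular system, listed as a bacterial expression backbone with no insert. It was itself built by Golden Gate assembly of five module plasmids and is described as a level 1, narrow-host-range vector with an FRT site. The sequenced plasmid is small, at about 3.2 kb. It replicates from the p15A origin, which restricts maintenance largely to E. coli and close relatives and is compatible with ColE1-type plasmids. The feature annotation calls p15A medium copy, whereas the catalogue lists the plasmid as high copy. Selection is by the neo (nptII) gene, giving kanamycin/neomycin resistance, consistent with the "NmR" note and the listed kanamycin selection. The descriptive string in the record includes "Gm", which would suggest gentamicin, but no gentamicin resistance gene is annotated.

The cloning region is a lac promoter/operator with a CAP binding site driving a lacZα fragment that contains a pUC-type multiple cloning site. In vectors of this kind, the lacZα cassette is normally replaced by the assembled parts, allowing blue/white screening, although the Type IIS sites are not annotated in the table. An incP (RP4-type) oriT with an adjacent traJ fragment allows conjugative mobilisation from a donor strain supplying transfer functions. Because the p15A replicon would not be expected to replicate in many non-enteric recipients, the plasmid can behave there as a suicide or integrative vector. The single FRT site provides a target for FLP recombinase, for example for site-specific integration at, or recombination with, another FRT site. Short IS1, RSF ori, bom, lacI and Tn5 transposase fragments appear to be remnants of the source modules.
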