Features (pLannotate 1.2.2; 15 found; start..end, strand, type, name):
    830..939     +  oriT           oriT: incP origin of transfer
    972..1279    +  CDS            traJ (fragment): oriT-recognizing protein; traJ
   1322..1867    +  rep_origin     p15A ori: Plasmids containing the medium-copy-number p15A origin of replication can be propagated in E. coli cells that contain a second plasmid with the ColE1 origin.
   1955..2010    +  rep_origin     RSF ori (fragment): Plasmids containing the RSF 1030 origin of replication can be propagated in E. coli cells that contain additional plasmids with compatible origins.
   2129..2197    -  mobile_element IS1 (fragment): prokaryotic transposable element IS1
   2202..2249    +  protein_bind   FRT: FLP-mediated recombination occurs in the 8-bp core sequence TCTAGAAA (Turan and Bode, 2011). FLP recombinase from the Saccharomyces cerevisiae 2μ plasmid
   2279..2321    +  CDS            lacI (fragment): lac repressor; lacI; The lac repressor binds to the lac operator to inhibit transcription in E. coli. This inhibition can be relieved by adding lactose or isopropyl-β-D-thiogalactopyranoside (IPTG).
   2334..2355    +  protein_bind   CAP binding site: CAP binding activates transcription in the presence of cAMP. E. coli catabolite activator protein
   2370..2400    +  promoter       lac promoter: promoter for the E. coli lac operon
   2408..2424    +  protein_bind   lac operator: The lac repressor binds to the lac operator to inhibit transcription in E. coli. This inhibition can be relieved by adding lactose or isopropyl-β-D-thiogalactopyranoside (IPTG). lac repressor encoded by lacI
   2461..2517    -  misc_feature   MCS: pUC18/19 multiple cloning site
   2514..2671    +  CDS            lacZα (fragment): LacZα fragment of β-galactosidase; lacZ fragment
   2677..2776    -  misc_feature   bom (fragment): basis of mobility region from pBR322
   2866..3081    +  CDS            tnpA (fragment): TN5P_ECOLX - Also known as tnp. Experimental evidence at protein level: Swiss-Prot protein existence level 1. Mediates transposition of transposon Tn5 by a 'cut and paste' mechanism. First, the monomeric transposase binds the 19 bp inverted DNA repeats flanking the transposon. Then, dimerization of the DNA- bound transposase creates a synaptic DNA complex. After nicking of the first DNA strand, excision of the transposon proceeds through a series of intermediates. The transposase then mediates the insertion of the transposon at a new site by strand transfer. The activity of the wild- type tran
   3113..687     +  CDS            neo (across the origin): KKA2_KLEPN - Also known as kan, nptII. Experimental evidence at protein level: Swiss-Prot protein existence level 1. Resistance to kanamycin, neomycin, paromomycin, ribostamycin, butirosin and gentamicin B. From Klebsiella pneumoniae.
>Addgene plasmid #231334 | pNDGG013 | addgene full sequence | sequence record 489466 | Addgene NGS Result
GTGTTCCGGCTGTCAGCGCAGGGGCGCCCGGTTCTTTTTGTCAAGACCGACCTGTCCGGTGCCCTGAATG
AACTGCAGGACGAGGCAGCGCGGCTATCGTGGCTGGCCACGACGGGCGTTCCTTGCGCAGCTGTGCTCGA
CGTTGTCACTGAAGCGGGAAGGGACTGGCTGCTATTGGGCGAAGTGCCGGGGCAGGATCTCCTGTCATCT
CACCTTGCTCCTGCCGAGAAAGTATCCATCATGGCTGATGCAATGCGGCGGCTGCATACGCTTGATCCGG
CTACCTGCCCATTCGACCACCAAGCGAAACATCGCATCGAGCGAGCACGTACTCGGATGGAAGCCGGTCT
TGTCGATCAGGATGATCTGGACGAAGAGCATCAGGGGCTCGCGCCAGCCGAACTGTTCGCCAGGCTCAAG
GCGCGCATGCCCGACGGCGAGGATCTCGTCGTGACCCATGGCGATGCCTGCTTGCCGAATATCATGGTGG
AAAATGGCCGCTTTTCTGGATTCATCGACTGTGGCCGGCTGGGTGTGGCGGACCGCTATCAGGACATAGC
GTTGGCTACCCGTGATATTGCTGAAGAGCTTGGCGGCGAATGGGCTGACCGCTTCCTCGTGCTTTACGGT
ATCGCCGCTCCCGATTCGCAGCGCATCGCCTTCTATCGCCTTCTTGACGAGTTCTTCTGAACTACTTTTC
CGCTGCATAACCCTGCTTCGGGGTCATTATAGCGATTTTTTCGGTATATCCATCCTTTTTCGCACGATAT
ACAGGATTTTGCCAAAGGGTTCGTGTAGACTTTCCTTGGTGTATCCAACGGCGTCAGCCGGGCAGGATAG
GTGAAGTAGGCCCACCCGCGAGCGGGTGTTCCTTCTTCACTGTCCCTTATTCGCACCTGGCGGTGCTCAA
CGGGAATCCTGCTCTGCGAGGCTGGCCGGCTACCGCCGGCGTAACAGATGAGGGCAAGCGGATGGCTGAT
GAAACCAAGCCAACCAGGAAGGGCAGCCCACCTATCAAGGTGTACTGCCTTCCAGACGAACGAAGAGCGA
TTGAGGAAAAGGCGGCGGCGGCCGGCATGAGCCTGTCGGCCTACCTGCTGGCCGTCGGCCAGGGCTACAA
AATCACGGGCGTCGTGGACTATGAGCACGTCCGCGAGCTGGCCCGCATCAATGGCGACCTGGGCCGCCTG
GGCGGCCTGCTGAAACTCTGGCTCACCGACGACCCGCGCACGGCGCGGTTCGGTGATGCCACGATCCTCG
CCCTGCTGGCGAAGATCGACTCTAGCTAGAAATATTTTATCTGATTAATAAGATGATCTTCTTGAGATCG
TTTTGGTCTGCGCGTAATCTCTTGCTCTGAAAACGAAAAAACCGCCTTGCAGGGCGGTTTTTCGAAGGTT
CTCTGAGCTACCAACTCTTTGAACCGAGGTAACTGGCTTGGAGGAGCGCAGTCACCAAAACTTGTCCTTT
CAGTTTAGCCTTAACCGGCGCATGACTTCAAGACTAACTCCTCTAAATCAATTACCAGTGGCTGCTGCCA
GTGGTGCTTTTGCATGTCTTTCCGGGTTGGACTCAAGACGATAGTTACCGGATAAGGCGCAGCGGTCGGA
CTGAACGGGGGGTTCGTGCATACAGTCCAGCTTGGAGCGAACTGCCTACCCGGAACTGAGTGTCAGGCGT
GGAATGAGACAAACGCGGCCATAACAGCGGAATGACACCGGTAAACCGAAAGGCAGGAACAGGAGAGCGC
ACGAGGGAGCCGCCAGGGGGAAACGCCTGGTATCTTTATAGTCCTGTCGGGTTTCGCCACCACTGATTTG
AGCGTCAGATTTCGTGATGCTTGTCAGGGGGGCGGAGCCTATGGAAAAACGGCTTTGCCGCGGCCCTCTC
ACTTCCCTGTTAAGTATCTTCCTGGCATCTTCCAGGAAATCTCCGCCCCGTTCGTAAGCCATTTCCGCTC
GCCGCAGTCGAACGACCGAGCGTAGCGAGTCAGTGAGCGAGGAAGCGGAATATATCCTGTATCACATATT
CTGCTGACGCACCGGTGCAGCCTTTTTTCTCCTGCCACATGAAGCACTTCACTGACACCCTCATCAGTGC
CAACATAGTAAGCCAGTATACACTCCGCTAGCGCTGATGTCCGGCGGTGCTTTTGCCGTTACGCACCACC
CCGTCAGTAGCTGAACAGGAGGGACAGTTACGAAGTTCCTATTCCGAAGTTCCTATTCTCTAGAAAGTAT
AGGAACTTCAGGGATCCGTCGACCAGAGGAGTGAGACCGCAGCTGGCACGACAGGTTTGCCGACTGGAAA
GCGGGCAGTGAGCGCAACGCAATTAATGTGAGTTAGCTCACTCATTAGGCACCCCAGGCTTTACACTTTA
TGCTTCCGGCTCGTATGTTGTGTGGAATTGTGAGCGGATAACAATTTCACACAGGAAACAGCTATGACCA
TGATTACGCCAAGCTTGCATGCCTGCAGGTCGACTCTAGAGGATCCCCGGGTACCGAGCTCGAATTCACT
GGCCGTCGTTTTACAACGTCGTGACTGGGAAAACCCTGGCGTTACCCAACTTAATCGCCTTGCAGCACAT
CCCCCTTTCGCCAGCTGGCGTAATAGCGAAGAGGCCCGCACCGATCGCCCTTCCCAACAGTTGCGCAGCC
TGAATGGCGAATGGCGCCTGATGCGGTATTTTCTCCTTACGCATCTGTGCGGTATTTCACACCGCATATG
GTGCACTCTCAGTACAATCTGCTCTGATGCCGCATAGTTAAGCCAGCCCCGACACCCGCCAACACCCGCT
GACGCGCCCTGACGGGCTTGTCTGCTCCCGGCATCCGCTTACAGACAAGCTGTGACGGTCTCACGCTGCA
ATATCTGGACAAGGGAAAACGCAAGCGCAAAGAGAAAGCAGGTAGCTTGCAGTGGGCTTACATGGCGATA
GCTAGACTGGGCGGTTTTATGGACAGCAAGCGAACCGGAATTGCCAGCTGGGGCGCCCTCTGGTAAGGTT
GGGAAGCCCTGCAAAGTAAACTGGATGGCTTTCTTGCCGCCAAGGATCTGATGGCGCAGGGGATCAAGAT
CTGATCAAGAGACAGGATGAGGATCGTTTCGCATGATTGAACAAGATGGATTGCACGCAGGTTCTCCGGC
CGCTTGGGTGGAGAGGCTATTCGGCTATGACTGGGCACAACAGACAATCGGCTGCTCTGATGCCGCC
